Addgene plasmid #140584: pmCherry-U6-RNF103-CHMP3
Purpose: Expresses a gRNA and mCherry in mammalian cells
Depositing lab: Feng Zhang. Depositing organization: Broad Institute. Publication: Highly Parallel Profiling of Cas9 Variant Specificity. Schmid-Burgk JL, Gao L, Li D, Gardner Z, Strecker J, Lash B, Zhang F. Mol Cell. 2020 Mar 17. pii: S1097-2765(20)30143-X. doi: 10.1016/j.molcel.2020.02.023. PubMed 32187529.
Backbone
  Vector backbone: pmCherry-U6
  Vector type: CRISPR
Growth in bacteria
  Bacterial resistance: Ampicillin, 100 μg/mL
  Growth temperature: 37°C
  Growth strain: DH5alpha
  Copy number: Unknown
Gene/Insert
  Gene/Insert name: gRNA RNF103-CHMP3
  gRNA/shRNA sequence: GTGCATTTCACCACTGAAAT
  Species: Synthetic
Terms and licenses: Academic/Nonprofit Terms; Industry Terms: Not Available to Industry
How to cite: pmCherry-U6-RNF103-CHMP3 was a gift from Feng Zhang (Addgene plasmid # 140584 ; http://n2t.net/addgene:140584 ; RRID:Addgene_140584)
