[The description below was written by a language model from this plasmid's Addgene catalogue record and pLannotate feature annotations shown in this document.]
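Description:
pmCherry-U6-RNF103-CHMP3 is a 6.5 kb mammalian CRISPR guide RNA expression plasmid built on the pmCherry-U6 backbone. It is a non-viral plasmid rather than a packaged vector; the short HIV-1 5' LTR annotation just downstream of the CMV promoter is only a fragment and no other lentiviral elements are annotated. In E. coli it replicates from a high-copy ColE1/pUC-type origin and is selected with ampicillin through the bla gene and its own promoter. An f1 origin and remnants of lac regulatory sequences are also carried over from the parental backbone.

The payload consists of two independent expression units. A human U6 RNA polymerase III promoter drives a synthetic 20-nt spacer targeting the RNF103-CHMP3 locus, fused to the Streptococcus pyogenes Cas9 guide RNA scaffold, yielding a complete single guide RNA. Downstream, the CMV enhancer and promoter drive mCherry, terminated by the bovine growth hormone polyadenylation signal; a partial match to an HA epitope tag sequence directly follows the mCherry coding region. A T7 promoter sits upstream of mCherry. A third cassette, with the SV40 early promoter, the neomycin phosphotransferase gene and the SV40 poly(A) signal, could in principle allow G418 selection of mammalian cells, although the record does not mention this use.

No Cas9 is encoded, so the nuclease must be supplied separately. The red fluorescence marks transfected cells that received the guide. The plasmid was deposited in connection with a study on parallel profiling of Cas9 variant specificity, where it presumably served as one of the guide-delivery constructs.
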