Features (pLannotate 1.2.2; 23 found; start..end, strand, type, name):
      1..105     -  promoter       AmpR promoter: bla
    164..216     -  misc_feature   bom (fragment): basis of mobility region from pBR322
    306..546     +  promoter       U6 promoter: RNA polymerase III promoter for human U6 snRNA
    575..650     +  misc_RNA       gRNA scaffold: guide RNA scaffold for the Streptococcus pyogenes CRISPR/Cas9 system
    731..1110    +  enhancer       CMV enhancer: human cytomegalovirus immediate early enhancer
   1111..1314    +  promoter       CMV promoter: human cytomegalovirus (CMV) immediate early promoter
   1310..1343    +  LTR            5' LTR (truncated) (fragment): truncated 5' long terminal repeat (LTR) from HIV-1
   1359..1377    +  promoter       T7 promoter: promoter for bacteriophage T7 RNA polymerase
   1425..2132    +  CDS            mCherry: mCherry is a basic (constitutively fluorescent) red fluorescent protein published in 2004, derived from Discosoma sp.. It is reported to be a very rapidly-maturing monomer with low acid sensitivity.
   2133..2161    +  CDS            3xHA (fragment): three tandem HA epitope tags
   2239..2463    +  polyA_signal   bGH poly(A) signal: bovine growth hormone polyadenylation signal
   2467..2488    +  promoter       SV40 promoter (fragment): SV40 enhancer and early promoter
   2509..2937    +  rep_origin     f1 ori (sequence partly withheld): f1 bacteriophage origin of replication; arrow indicates direction of (+) strand synthesis
   2951..3280    +  promoter       SV40 promoter: SV40 enhancer and early promoter
   3347..4138    +  CDS            neo: KKA2_KLEPN - Also known as kan, nptII. Experimental evidence at protein level: Swiss-Prot protein existence level 1. Resistance to kanamycin, neomycin, paromomycin, ribostamycin, butirosin and gentamicin B. From Klebsiella pneumoniae.
   4162..4320    +  CDS            ble (fragment): BLE_KLEPN - Experimental evidence at protein level: Swiss-Prot protein existence level 1. Binding protein with a strong affinity to the bleomycin family of antibiotics. Binds to CL990; an antimitotic-antibiotic compound. From Klebsiella pneumoniae.
   4315..4436    +  polyA_signal   SV40 poly(A) signal: SV40 polyadenylation signal
   4509..4525    -  protein_bind   lac operator: The lac repressor binds to the lac operator to inhibit transcription in E. coli. This inhibition can be relieved by adding lactose or isopropyl-β-D-thiogalactopyranoside (IPTG). lac repressor encoded by lacI
   4533..4563    -  promoter       lac promoter: promoter for the E. coli lac operon
   4578..4599    -  protein_bind   CAP binding site: CAP binding activates transcription in the presence of cAMP. E. coli catabolite activator protein
   4612..4704    -  CDS            lacI (fragment): lac repressor; lacI; The lac repressor binds to the lac operator to inhibit transcription in E. coli. This inhibition can be relieved by adding lactose or isopropyl-β-D-thiogalactopyranoside (IPTG).
   4887..5475    -  rep_origin     ori: high-copy-number ColE1/pMB1/pBR322/pUC origin of replication
   5646..6506    -  CDS            AmpR: β-lactamase; bla; confers resistance to ampicillin, carbenicillin, and related antibiotics
>Addgene plasmid #140584 | pmCherry-U6-RNF103-CHMP3 | addgene full sequence | sequence record 296475 | Addgene NGS Result
ACTCTTCCTTTTTCAATATTATTGAAGCATTTATCAGGGTTATTGTCTCATGAGCGGATACATATTTGAA
TGTATTTAGAAAAATAAACAAATAGGGGTTCCGCGCACATTTCCCCGAAAAGTGCCACCTGACGTCGACG
GATCGGGAGATCTCCCGATCCCCTATGGTGCACTCTCAGTACAATCTGCTCTGATGCCGCATAGTTAAGC
CAGTATCTGCTCCCTGCTTGTGTGTTGGAGGTCGCTGAGTAGTGCGCGAGCAAAATTTAAGCTACAACAA
GGCAAGGCTTGACCGACTTAATTAAGAGGGCCTATTTCCCATGATTCCTTCATATTTGCATATACGATAC
AAGGCTGTTAGAGAGATAATTGGAATTAATTTGACTGTAAACACAAAGATATTAGTACAAAATACGTGAC
GTAGAAAGTAATAATTTCTTGGGTAGTTTGCAGTTTTAAAATTATGTTTTAAAATGGACTATCATATGCT
TACCGTAACTTGAAAGTATTTCGATTTCTTGGCTTTATATATCTTGTGGAAAGGACGAAACACCGTGCAT
TTCACCACTGAAATGTTTTAGAGCTAGAAATAGCAAGTTAAAATAAGGCTAGTCCGTTATCAACTTGAAA
AAGTGGCACCGAGTCGGTGCTTTTTTCAATTGCATGAAGAATCTGCTTAGGGTTAGGCGTTTTGCGCTGC
TTCGCGATGTACGGGCCAGATATACGCGTTGACATTGATTATTGACTAGTTATTAATAGTAATCAATTAC
GGGGTCATTAGTTCATAGCCCATATATGGAGTTCCGCGTTACATAACTTACGGTAAATGGCCCGCCTGGC
TGACCGCCCAACGACCCCCGCCCATTGACGTCAATAATGACGTATGTTCCCATAGTAACGCCAATAGGGA
CTTTCCATTGACGTCAATGGGTGGAGTATTTACGGTAAACTGCCCACTTGGCAGTACATCAAGTGTATCA
TATGCCAAGTACGCCCCCTATTGACGTCAATGACGGTAAATGGCCCGCCTGGCATTATGCCCAGTACATG
ACCTTATGGGACTTTCCTACTTGGCAGTACATCTACGTATTAGTCATCGCTATTACCATGGTGATGCGGT
TTTGGCAGTACATCAATGGGCGTGGATAGCGGTTTGACTCACGGGGATTTCCAAGTCTCCACCCCATTGA
CGTCAATGGGAGTTTGTTTTGGCACCAAAATCAACGGGACTTTCCAAAATGTCGTAACAACTCCGCCCCA
TTGACGCAAATGGGCGGTAGGCGTGTACGGTGGGAGGTCTATATAAGCAGAGCTCTCTGGCTAACTAGAG
AACCCACTGCTTACTGGCTTATCGAAATTAATACGACTCACTATAGGGAGACCCAAGCTGGCTAGCGTTT
AAACTTAAGCTTGCCGGTGCCACCATGGTGAGCAAGGGCGAGGAGGATAACATGGCCATCATCAAGGAGT
TCATGCGCTTCAAGGTGCACATGGAGGGCTCCGTGAACGGCCACGAGTTCGAGATCGAGGGCGAGGGCGA
GGGCCGCCCCTACGAGGGCACCCAGACCGCCAAGCTGAAGGTGACCAAGGGTGGCCCCCTGCCCTTCGCC
TGGGACATCCTGTCCCCTCAGTTCATGTACGGCTCCAAGGCCTACGTGAAGCACCCCGCCGACATCCCCG
ACTACTTGAAGCTGTCCTTCCCCGAGGGCTTCAAGTGGGAGCGCGTGATGAACTTCGAGGACGGCGGCGT
GGTGACCGTGACCCAGGACTCCTCCCTGCAGGACGGCGAGTTCATCTACAAGGTGAAGCTGCGCGGCACC
AACTTCCCCTCCGACGGCCCCGTAATGCAGAAGAAGACCATGGGCTGGGAGGCCTCCTCCGAGCGGATGT
ACCCCGAGGACGGCGCCCTGAAGGGCGAGATCAAGCAGAGGCTGAAGCTGAAGGACGGCGGCCACTACGA
CGCTGAGGTCAAGACCACCTACAAGGCCAAGAAGCCCGTGCAGCTGCCCGGCGCCTACAACGTCAACATC
AAGTTGGACATCACCTCCCACAACGAGGACTACACCATCGTGGAACAGTACGAACGCGCCGAGGGCCGCC
ACTCCACCGGCGGCATGGACGAGCTGTACAAGTACCCATACGATGTTCCAGATTACGCTTAAGAATTCTG
CAGATATCCAGCACAGTGGCGGCCGCTCGAGTCTAGAGGGCCCGTTTAAACCCGCTGATCAGCCTCGACT
GTGCCTTCTAGTTGCCAGCCATCTGTTGTTTGCCCCTCCCCCGTGCCTTCCTTGACCCTGGAAGGTGCCA
CTCCCACTGTCCTTTCCTAATAAAATGAGGAAATTGCATCGCATTGTCTGAGTAGGTGTCATTCTATTCT
GGGGGGTGGGGTGGGGCAGGACAGCAAGGGGGAGGATTGGGAAGACAATAGCAGGCATGCTGGGGATGCG
GTGGGCTCTATGGCTTCTGAGGCGGAAAGAACCAGCTGGGGCTCTAGGGGGTATCCCC
[124 nt withheld, positions 2509-2632]
C
[91 nt withheld, positions 2634-2724]
A
[49 nt withheld, positions 2726-2774]
CCTTTGACGTTGGAGTCCACGTTCTTT
[37 nt withheld, positions 2802-2838]
ACCCTATCTCGGTCTATTCTTTTGATTTATAAGGGATTTTGCCGATTTCGGCCTATTGGTTAAAAAATGA
GCTGATTTAACAAAAATTTAACGCGAATTAATTCTGTGGAATGTGTGTCAGTTAGGGTGTGGAAAGTCCC
CAGGCTCCCCAGCAGGCAGAAGTATGCAAAGCATGCATCTCAATTAGTCAGCAACCAGGTGTGGAAAGTC
CCCAGGCTCCCCAGCAGGCAGAAGTATGCAAAGCATGCATCTCAATTAGTCAGCAACCATAGTCCCGCCC
CTAACTCCGCCCATCCCGCCCCTAACTCCGCCCAGTTCCGCCCATTCTCCGCCCCATGGCTGACTAATTT
TTTTTATTTATGCAGAGGCCGAGGCCGCCTCTGCCTCTGAGCTATTCCAGAAGTAGTGAGGAGGCTTTTT
TGGAGGCCTAGGCTTTTGCAAAAAGCTCCCGGGAGCTTGTATATCCATTTTCGGATCTGATCAAGAGACA
GGATGAGGATCGTTTCGCATGATTGAACAAGATGGATTGCACGCAGGTTCTCCGGCCGCTTGGGTGGAGA
GGCTATTCGGCTATGACTGGGCACAACAGACAATCGGCTGCTCTGATGCCGCCGTGTTCCGGCTGTCAGC
GCAGGGGCGCCCGGTTCTTTTTGTCAAGACCGACCTGTCCGGTGCCCTGAATGAACTGCAGGACGAGGCA
GCGCGGCTATCGTGGCTGGCCACGACGGGCGTTCCTTGCGCAGCTGTGCTCGACGTTGTCACTGAAGCGG
GAAGGGACTGGCTGCTATTGGGCGAAGTGCCGGGGCAGGATCTCCTGTCATCTCACCTTGCTCCTGCCGA
GAAAGTATCCATCATGGCTGATGCAATGCGGCGGCTGCATACGCTTGATCCGGCTACCTGCCCATTCGAC
CACCAAGCGAAACATCGCATCGAGCGAGCACGTACTCGGATGGAAGCCGGTCTTGTCGATCAGGATGATC
TGGACGAAGAGCATCAGGGGCTCGCGCCAGCCGAACTGTTCGCCAGGCTCAAGGCGCGCATGCCCGACGG
CGAGGATCTCGTCGTGACCCATGGCGATGCCTGCTTGCCGAATATCATGGTGGAAAATGGCCGCTTTTCT
GGATTCATCGACTGTGGCCGGCTGGGTGTGGCGGACCGCTATCAGGACATAGCGTTGGCTACCCGTGATA
TTGCTGAAGAGCTTGGCGGCGAATGGGCTGACCGCTTCCTCGTGCTTTACGGTATCGCCGCTCCCGATTC
GCAGCGCATCGCCTTCTATCGCCTTCTTGACGAGTTCTTCTGAGCGGGACTCTGGGGTTCGAAATGACCG
ACCAAGCGACGCCCAACCTGCCATCACGAGATTTCGATTCCACCGCCGCCTTCTATGAAAGGTTGGGCTT
CGGAATCGTTTTCCGGGACGCCGGCTGGATGATCCTCCAGCGCGGGGATCTCATGCTGGAGTTCTTCGCC
CACCCCAACTTGTTTATTGCAGCTTATAATGGTTACAAATAAAGCAATAGCATCACAAATTTCACAAATA
AAGCATTTTTTTCACTGCATTCTAGTTGTGGTTTGTCCAAACTCATCAATGTATCTTATCATGTCTGTAT
ACCGTCGACCTCTAGCTAGAGCTTGGCGTAATCATGGTCATAGCTGTTTCCTGTGTGAAATTGTTATCCG
CTCACAATTCCACACAACATACGAGCCGGAAGCATAAAGTGTAAAGCCTGGGGTGCCTAATGAGTGAGCT
AACTCACATTAATTGCGTTGCGCTCACTGCCCGCTTTCCAGTCGGGAAACCTGTCGTGCCAGCTGCATTA
ATGAATCGGCCAACGCGCGGGGAGAGGCGGTTTGCGTATTGGGCGCTCTTCCGCTTCCTCGCTCACTGAC
TCGCTGCGCTCGGTCGTTCGGCTGCGGCGAGCGGTATCAGCTCACTCAAAGGCGGTAATACGGTTATCCA
CAGAATCAGGGGATAACGCAGGAAAGAACATGTGAGCAAAAGGCCAGCAAAAGGCCAGGAACCGTAAAAA
GGCCGCGTTGCTGGCGTTTTTCCATAGGCTCCGCCCCCCTGACGAGCATCACAAAAATCGACGCTCAAGT
CAGAGGTGGCGAAACCCGACAGGACTATAAAGATACCAGGCGTTTCCCCCTGGAAGCTCCCTCGTGCGCT
CTCCTGTTCCGACCCTGCCGCTTACCGGATACCTGTCCGCCTTTCTCCCTTCGGGAAGCGTGGCGCTTTC
TCATAGCTCACGCTGTAGGTATCTCAGTTCGGTGTAGGTCGTTCGCTCCAAGCTGGGCTGTGTGCACGAA
CCCCCCGTTCAGCCCGACCGCTGCGCCTTATCCGGTAACTATCGTCTTGAGTCCAACCCGGTAAGACACG
ACTTATCGCCACTGGCAGCAGCCACTGGTAACAGGATTAGCAGAGCGAGGTATGTAGGCGGTGCTACAGA
GTTCTTGAAGTGGTGGCCTAACTACGGCTACACTAGAAGAACAGTATTTGGTATCTGCGCTCTGCTGAAG
CCAGTTACCTTCGGAAAAAGAGTTGGTAGCTCTTGATCCGGCAAACAAACCACCGCTGGTAGCGGTGGTT
TTTTTGTTTGCAAGCAGCAGATTACGCGCAGAAAAAAAGGATCTCAAGAAGATCCTTTGATCTTTTCTAC
GGGGTCTGACGCTCAGTGGAACGAAAACTCACGTTAAGGGATTTTGGTCATGAGATTATCAAAAAGGATC
TTCACCTAGATCCTTTTAAATTAAAAATGAAGTTTTAAATCAATCTAAAGTATATATGAGTAAACTTGGT
CTGACAGTTACCAATGCTTAATCAGTGAGGCACCTATCTCAGCGATCTGTCTATTTCGTTCATCCATAGT
TGCCTGACTCCCCGTCGTGTAGATAACTACGATACGGGAGGGCTTACCATCTGGCCCCAGTGCTGCAATG
ATACCGCGAGACCCACGCTCACCGGCTCCAGATTTATCAGCAATAAACCAGCCAGCCGGAAGGGCCGAGC
GCAGAAGTGGTCCTGCAACTTTATCCGCCTCCATCCAGTCTATTAATTGTTGCCGGGAAGCTAGAGTAAG
TAGTTCGCCAGTTAATAGTTTGCGCAACGTTGTTGCCATTGCTACAGGCATCGTGGTGTCACGCTCGTCG
TTTGGTATGGCTTCATTCAGCTCCGGTTCCCAACGATCAAGGCGAGTTACATGATCCCCCATGTTGTGCA
AAAAAGCGGTTAGCTCCTTCGGTCCTCCGATCGTTGTCAGAAGTAAGTTGGCCGCAGTGTTATCACTCAT
GGTTATGGCAGCACTGCATAATTCTCTTACTGTCATGCCATCCGTAAGATGCTTTTCTGTGACTGGTGAG
TACTCAACCAAGTCATTCTGAGAATAGTGTATGCGGCGACCGAGTTGCTCTTGCCCGGCGTCAATACGGG
ATAATACCGCGCCACATAGCAGAACTTTAAAAGTGCTCATCATTGGAAAACGTTCTTCGGGGCGAAAACT
CTCAAGGATCTTACCGCTGTTGAGATCCAGTTCGATGTAACCCACTCGTGCACCCAACTGATCTTCAGCA
TCTTTTACTTTCACCAGCGTTTCTGGGTGAGCAAAAACAGGAAGGCAAAATGCCGCAAAAAAGGGAATAA
GGGCGACACGGAAATGTTGAATACTCAT
